Addgene plasmid #65156: pYTK049
Purpose: Encodes I-SceI recognition site as a Type 234 part to be used in the Dueber YTK system
Depositing lab: John Dueber. Depositing organization: University of California, Berkeley. Publication: A Highly Characterized Yeast Toolkit for Modular, Multipart Assembly. Lee ME, DeLoache WC, Cervantes B, Dueber JE. ACS Synth Biol. 2015 Apr 14. 10.1021/sb500366v PubMed 25871405.
Backbone
  Vector backbone: pYTK001
  Vector type: Bacterial Expression
Growth in bacteria
  Bacterial resistance: Chloramphenicol, 25 μg/mL
  Growth temperature: 37°C
  Growth strain: DH10B
  Copy number: High Copy
Gene/Insert
  Gene/Insert name: I-SceI recognition site
  Species: S. cerevisiae (budding yeast)
  Cloning method: Restriction Enzyme; 5′ cloning site BsmBI (destroyed during cloning); 3′ cloning site BsmBI (destroyed during cloning)
Terms and licenses: Academic/Nonprofit Terms; Industry Terms: Not Available to Industry
Depositor comments: Type 234 parts substitute a concatenation of part types 2, 3 and 4. For more information, please visit the supplemental information in PMID:25871405.
How to cite: pYTK049 was a gift from John Dueber (Addgene plasmid # 65156 ; http://n2t.net/addgene:65156 ; RRID:Addgene_65156)
