[The description below was written by a language model from this plasmid's Addgene catalogue record and pLannotate feature annotations shown in this document.]
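Description:
pYTK049 is a small (about 1.7 kb) part plasmid from a modular yeast toolkit (YTK) for multipart Golden Gate-style assembly. It is built on the pYTK001 part entry backbone and is catalogued as a bacterial vector, although its role is storage and supply of a DNA part rather than expression. It is maintained in E. coli at high copy through a ColE1/pUC-type origin of replication. Selection is by chloramphenicol, conferred by the cat (chloramphenicol acetyltransferase) gene driven by its native promoter and followed by a minimal phage lambda t0 terminator. These four elements are the only features annotated in the sequence record. The insert itself is too short to have been picked up by the automated annotation and does not appear in the feature table.

The payload is the recognition site for I-SceI, the homing endonuclease from S. cerevisiae that cuts a long, rare target sequence. It was cloned into the backbone through BsmBI sites that were destroyed in the process. The site is formatted as a "Type 234" part, meaning it occupies the position that would otherwise be filled by a concatenation of part types 2, 3 and 4. In the toolkit's scheme these generally correspond to the promoter, coding sequence and terminator of a transcription unit. It therefore serves as a compact placeholder spanning that whole region, letting users assemble cassette or vector plasmids that carry an I-SceI site in place of a gene. The record does not specify downstream applications beyond use as a part in the YTK system.
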