Features (pLannotate 1.2.2; 4 found; start..end, strand, type, name):
     49..83      -  terminator     lambda t0 terminator: minimal transcription terminator from phage lambda (Scholtissek and Grosse, 1987)
    157..813     -  CDS            cat: CAT_ECOLX - Experimental evidence at protein level: Swiss-Prot protein existence level 1. This enzyme is an effector of chloramphenicol resistance in bacteria. From Escherichia coli. This protein is used as a marker in many commonly used cloning vectors, such as pACYC184.
    814..911     -  promoter       cat promoter: promoter of the E. coli cat gene encoding chloramphenicol acetyltransferase
    995..1583    +  rep_origin     ori: high-copy-number ColE1/pMB1/pBR322/pUC origin of replication
>Addgene plasmid #65156 | pYTK049 | depositor full sequence | sequence record 110209 | Full Sequence
TCGGTCTCAAACGTAGGGATAACAGGGTAATGCTGTGAGACCAGACCAATAAAAAACGCCCGGCGGCAAC
CGAGCGTTCTGAACAAATCCAGATGGAGTTCTGAGGTCATTACTGGATCTATCAACAGGAGTCCAAGCGA
GCTCGATATCAAATTACGCCCCGCCCTGCCACTCATCGCAGTACTGTTGTAATTCATTAAGCATTCTGCC
GACATGGAAGCCATCACAAACGGCATGATGAACCTGAATCGCCAGCGGCATCAGCACCTTGTCGCCTTGC
GTATAATATTTGCCCATGGTGAAAACGGGGGCGAAGAAGTTGTCCATATTGGCCACGTTTAAATCAAAAC
TGGTGAAACTCACCCAGGGATTGGCTGAAACGAAAAACATATTCTCAATAAACCCTTTAGGGAAATAGGC
CAGGTTTTCACCGTAACACGCCACATCTTGCGAATATATGTGTAGAAACTGCCGGAAATCGTCGTGGTAT
TCACTCCAGAGCGATGAAAACGTTTCAGTTTGCTCATGGAAAACGGTGTAACAAGGGTGAACACTATCCC
ATATCACCAGCTCACCGTCTTTCATTGCCATACGAAATTCCGGATGAGCATTCATCAGGCGGGCAAGAAT
GTGAATAAAGGCCGGATAAAACTTGTGCTTATTTTTCTTTACGGTCTTTAAAAAGGCCGTAATATCCAGC
TGAACGGTCTGGTTATAGGTACATTGAGCAACTGACTGAAATGCCTCAAAATGTTCTTTACGATGCCATT
GGGATATATCAACGGTGGTATATCCAGTGATTTTTTTCTCCATTTTAGCTTCCTTAGCTCCTGAAAATCT
CGATAACTCAAAAAATACGCCCGGTAGTGATCTTATTTCATTATGGTGAAAGTTGGAACCTCTTACGTGC
CCGATCAATCATGACCAAAATCCCTTAACGTGAGTTTTCGTTCCACTGAGCGTCAGACCCCGTAGAAAAG
ATCAAAGGATCTTCTTGAGATCCTTTTTTTCTGCGCGTAATCTGCTGCTTGCAAACAAAAAAACCACCGC
TACCAGCGGTGGTTTGTTTGCCGGATCAAGAGCTACCAACTCTTTTTCCGAAGGTAACTGGCTTCAGCAG
AGCGCAGATACCAAATACTGTTCTTCTAGTGTAGCCGTAGTTAGGCCACCACTTCAAGAACTCTGTAGCA
CCGCCTACATACCTCGCTCTGCTAATCCTGTTACCAGTGGCTGCTGCCAGTGGCGATAAGTCGTGTCTTA
CCGGGTTGGACTCAAGACGATAGTTACCGGATAAGGCGCAGCGGTCGGGCTGAACGGGGGGTTCGTGCAC
ACAGCCCAGCTTGGAGCGAACGACCTACACCGAACTGAGATACCTACAGCGTGAGCTATGAGAAAGCGCC
ACGCTTCCCGAAGGGAGAAAGGCGGACAGGTATCCGGTAAGCGGCAGGGTCGGAACAGGAGAGCGCACGA
GGGAGCTTCCAGGGGGAAACGCCTGGTATCTTTATAGTCCTGTCGGGTTTCGCCACCTCTGACTTGAGCG
TCGATTTTTGTGATGCTCGTCAGGGGGGCGGAGCCTATGGAAAAACGCCAGCAACGCGGCCTTTTTACGG
TTCCTGGCCTTTTGCTGGCCTTTTGCTCACATGTTCTTTCCTGCGTTATCCCCTGATTCTGTGGATAACC
GTAG
