>Addgene plasmid #65156 | pYTK049 | addgene partial sequence | sequence record 112000 | pRS414-R 5'-CACCTCTGACTTGAGCGTCG-3'
GGGGGCGGAGCCTATGGAAAAACGCCAGCAACGCGGCCTTTTTACGGTTCCTGGCCTTTTGCTGGCCTTT
TGCTCACATGTTCTTTCCTGCGTTATCCCCTGATTCTGTGGATAACCGTAGTCGGTCTCAAACGTAGGGA
TAACAGGGTAATGCTGTGAGACCAGACCAATAAAAAACGCCCGGCGGCAACCGAGCGTTCTGAACAAATC
CAGATGGAGTTCTGAGGTCATTACTGGATCTATCAACAGGAGTCCAAGCGAGCTCGATATCAAATTACGC
CCCGCCCTGCCACTCATCGCAGTACTGTTGTAATTCATTAAGCATTCTGCCGACATGGAAGCCATCACAA
ACGGCATGATGAACCTGAATCGCCAGCGGCATCAGCACCTTGTCGCCTTGCGTATAATATTTGCCCATGG
TGAAAACGGGGGCGAAGAAGTTGTCCATATTGGCCACGTTTAAATCAAAACTGGTGAAACTCACCCAGGG
ATTGGCTGAAACGAAAAACATATTCTCAATAAACCCTTTAGGGAAATAGGCCAGGTTTTCACCGTAACAC
GCCACATCTTGCGAATATATGTGTAGAAACTGCCGGAAATCGTCGTGGTATTCACTCCAGAGCGATGAAA
ACGTTTCAGTTTGCTCATGGAAAACGGTGTAACAAGGGTGAACACTATCCCATATCACCAGCTCACCGTC
TTTCATTGCCATACGAAATTCCGGATGAGCATTCATCAGGCGGGCAAGAATGTGAATAAAGGCCGGATAA
AACTTGTGCTTATTTTTCTTTACGGTCTTTAAAAAGG
