>Addgene plasmid #65156 | pYTK049 | addgene partial sequence | sequence record 112699 | CAT-F 5'-GTTTGTGATGGCTTCCATGTC-3'
GTGGCAGGGCGGGGCGTAATTTGATATCGAGCTCGCTTGGACTCCTGTTGATAGATCCAGTAATGACCTC
AGAACTCCATCTGGATTTGTTCAGAACGCTCGGTTGCCGCCGGGCGTTTTTTATTGGTCTGGTCTCACAG
CATTACCCTGTTATCCCTACGTTTGAGACCGACTACGGTTATCCACAGAATCAGGGGATAACGCAGGAAA
GAACATGTGAGCAAAAGGCCAGCAAAAGGCCAGGAACCGTAAAAAGGCCGCGTTGCTGGCGTTTTTCCAT
AGGCTCCGCCCCCCTGACGAGCATCACAAAAATCGACGCTCAAGTCAGAGGTGGCGAAACCCGACAGGAC
TATAAAGATACCAGGCGTTTCCCCCTGGAAGCTCCCTCGTGCGCTCTCCTGTTCCGACCCTGCCGCTTAC
CGGATACCTGTCCGCCTTTCTCCCTTCGGGAAGCGTGGCGCTTTCTCATAGCTCACGCTGTAGGTATCTC
AGTTCGGTGTAGGTCGTTCGCTCCAAGCTGGGCTGTGTGCACGAACCCCCCGTTCAGCCCGACCGCTGCG
CCTTATCCGGTAACTATCGTCTTGAGTCCAACCCGGTAAGACACGACTTATCGCCACTGGCAGCAGCCAC
TGGTAACAGGATTAGCAGAGCGAGGTATGTAGGCGGTGCTACAGAGTTCTTGAAGTGGTGGCCTAACTAC
GGCTACACTAGAAGAACAGTATTTGGTATCTGCGCTCTGCTGAAGCCAGTTACCTTCGGAAAAAGAGTTG
GTAGCTCTTGATCCGGCAAAC
